Addgene plasmid #195520: pAAV-Syn-VARNAM2
Purpose: Red fluorescent, negative response-polarity voltage indicator under the control of synapsin promoter
Depositing lab: Vincent Pieribone. Depositing organization: John B. Pierce Laboratory. Publication: Dual-polarity voltage imaging of the concurrent dynamics of multiple neuron types. Kannan M, Vasan G, Haziza S, Huang C, Chrapkiewicz R, Luo J, Cardin JA, Schnitzer MJ, Pieribone VA. Science. 2022 Nov 4;378(6619):eabm8797. doi: 10.1126/science.abm8797. Epub 2022 Nov 4. PubMed 36378956.
Backbone
  Vector backbone: pAAV-Synapsin
  Vector type: Mammalian Expression, AAV
Growth in bacteria
  Bacterial resistance: Ampicillin, 100 μg/mL
  Growth temperature: 37°C
  Growth strain: NEB Stable
  Copy number: Low Copy
Gene/Insert
  Gene/Insert name: VARNAM2
  Species: Synthetic
  Mutation: VARNAM SI linker
  Promoter: Synapsin
  Cloning method: Restriction Enzyme; 5′ cloning site BamHI (unknown if destroyed); 3′ cloning site EcoRI (unknown if destroyed)
  Sequencing primers: 5′ AGTCGTGTCGTGCCTGAGAG; 3′ GGCCACAACTCCTCATAAAGAGACAG
Terms and licenses: Academic/Nonprofit Terms; Industry Terms: Not Available to Industry
How to cite: pAAV-Syn-VARNAM2 was a gift from Vincent Pieribone (Addgene plasmid # 195520 ; http://n2t.net/addgene:195520 ; RRID:Addgene_195520)
