[The description below was written by a language model from this plasmid's Addgene catalogue record and pLannotate feature annotations shown in this document.]
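Description:
pAAV-Syn-VARNAM2 is an adeno-associated virus transfer plasmid built on a pAAV-Synapsin backbone for neuron-targeted expression of VARNAM2, a synthetic, genetically encoded voltage indicator. The record describes the sensor as red fluorescent with negative response polarity, meaning that its fluorescence changes in the negative direction with the membrane voltage signal, and notes that it differs from the parental VARNAM by an "SI linker" modification. The plasmid is about 6 kb and is maintained in bacteria through a ColE1/pUC-type origin with ampicillin selection from the bla gene. An f1 phage origin is also present. The catalogue lists it as low copy and propagated in a recombination-deficient strain, as is typical for repeat-containing AAV vectors.

The expression cassette lies between AAV2 inverted terminal repeats, which allow the intervening DNA to be packaged into recombinant AAV particles. The 3′ ITR is annotated in full, whereas the 5′ ITR was detected only as short fragments. The human synapsin I promoter drives the insert, which was cloned between BamHI and EcoRI sites. Within the open reading frame, the automated annotation recognises only the mRuby3 red fluorescent protein and a short KCNJ2 (Kir2.1) fragment fused directly after it, most likely a membrane trafficking or export motif. About 700 nt between the promoter and mRuby3 are unannotated and presumably encode the voltage-sensing portion, whose identity the record does not state. A WPRE and the human growth hormone polyadenylation signal follow to enhance transcript stability and processing. The construct is suited to plasmid or AAV delivery for optical voltage imaging in neurons, including alongside other indicators for recording from multiple cell types.
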