Features (pLannotate 1.2.2; 16 found; start..end, strand, type, name):
     12..39      +  repeat_region  AAV2 ITR (fragment): inverted terminal repeat of adeno-associated virus serotype 2 inverted
     68..95      +  repeat_region  AAV2 ITR (fragment): inverted terminal repeat of adeno-associated virus serotype 2 inverted
    175..622     +  promoter       hSyn promoter: human synapsin I promoter; confers neuron-specific expression (Kügler et al., 2003)
   1335..2024    +  CDS            mRuby3: mRuby3 is a basic (constitutively fluorescent) red fluorescent protein published in 2016, derived from Entacmaea quadricolor. It has low acid sensitivity.
   2025..2084    +  CDS            KCNJ2 (fragment): KCNJ2_HUMAN - Also known as IRK1. Experimental evidence at protein level: Swiss-Prot protein existence level 1. Probably participates in establishing action potential waveform and excitability of neuronal and muscle tissues. Inward rectifier potassium channels are characterized by a greater tendency to allow potassium to flow into the cell rather than out of it. Their voltage dependence is regulated by the concentration of extracellular potassium; as external potassium is raised, the voltage range of the channel opening shifts to more positive voltages. The inward rectification is mainly due t
   2109..2133    +  misc_feature   MCS (fragment): pBluescript multiple cloning site
   2133..2721    +  misc_feature   WPRE: woodchuck hepatitis virus posttranscriptional regulatory element
   2753..3229    +  polyA_signal   hGH poly(A) signal: human growth hormone polyadenylation signal
   3269..3409    +  repeat_region  AAV2 ITR: inverted terminal repeat of adeno-associated virus serotype 2 inverted
   3414..3465    -  misc_feature   bom (fragment): basis of mobility region from pBR322
   3484..3939    +  rep_origin     f1 ori (sequence partly withheld): f1 bacteriophage origin of replication; arrow indicates direction of (+) strand synthesis
   3940..3989    -  misc_feature   bom (fragment): basis of mobility region from pBR322
   4091..4126    -  CDS            rop (fragment): Rop protein, which maintains plasmids at low copy number; rop
   4221..4325    +  promoter       AmpR promoter: bla
   4326..5186    +  CDS            AmpR: β-lactamase; bla; confers resistance to ampicillin, carbenicillin, and related antibiotics
   5357..5945    +  rep_origin     ori: high-copy-number ColE1/pMB1/pBR322/pUC origin of replication
>Addgene plasmid #195520 | pAAV-Syn-VARNAM2 | addgene full sequence | sequence record 383167 | Addgene NGS Result
CCTGCAGGCAGCTGCGCGCTCGCTCGCTCACTGAGGCCGCCCGGGCGTCGGGCGACCTTTGGTCGCCCGG
CCTCAGTGAGCGAGCGAGCGCGCAGAGAGGGAGTGGCCAACTCCATCACTAGGGGTTCCTGCGGCCGCAC
GCGTGTGTCTAGACTGCAGAGGGCCCTGCGTATGAGTGCAAGTGGGTTTTAGGACCAGGATGAGGCGGGG
TGGGGGTGCCTACCTGACGACCGACCCCGACCCACTGGACAAGCACCCAACCCCCATTCCCCAAATTGCG
CATCCCCTATCAGAGAGGGGGAGGGGAAACAGGATGCGGCGAGGCGCGTGCGCACTGCCAGCTTCAGCAC
CGCGGACAGTGCCTTCGCCCCCGCCTGGCGGCGCGCGCCACCGCCGCCTCAGCACTGAAGGCGCGCTGAC
GTCACTCGCCGGTCCCCCGCAAACTCCCCTTCCCGGCCACCTTGGTCGCGTCCGCGCCGCCGCCGGCCCA
GCCGGACCGCACCACGCGAGGCGCGAGATAGGGGGGCACGGGCGCGACCATCTGCGCTGCGGCGCCGGCG
ACTCAGCGCTGCCTCAGTCTGCGGTGGGCAGCGGAGGAGTCGTGTCGTGCCTGAGAGCGCAGTCGAGAAG
GTACCGGATCCGCCACCATGGCTGACGTGGAAACCGAGACCGGCATGATTGCACAGTGGATTGTCTTTGC
TATTATGGCTGCTGCTGCTATTGCTTTTGGAGTGGCTGTGCACTTTCGGCCTTCAGAGCTGAAGAGCGCA
TACTATATCAACATTGCCATCTGCACTATCGCCGCTACCGCTTACTATGCAATGGCCGTGAACTACCAGG
ACCTGACAATGAATGGTGAAAGGCAGGTGGTCTACGCAAGATATATTAGCTGGGTGCTGACCACACCACT
GCTCCTGCTCGATCTCATCGTCATGACCAAGATGGGCGGAGTGATGATTTCTTGGGTCATCGGCGCAGAC
ATTTTCATGATCGTGTTTGGTATTCTGGGCGCCTTCGAGGATGAACACAAGTTCAAATGGGTGTACTTTA
TCGCTGGATGTGTGATGCAGGCAGTCCTGACATACGGGATGTATAACGCCACTTGGAAAGACGATCTGAA
GAAAAGCCCCGAGTACCATAGCTCCTATGTCAGTCTGCTCGTCTTCCTGTCAATCCTCTGGGTGTTTTAT
CCTGTCGTGTGGGCTTTCGGGTCTGGTAGTGGCGTGCTGTCCGTCGACAATGAGGCCATTCTCATGGGAA
TCCTGGATGTGCTCGCTAAGCCACTGTTTGGAATGGGGTGCCTCATTGCCCATGAGACTATCTTCAAGTC
CATCCTGATTAAGGAAAATATGCGGATGAAGGTCGTGATGGAAGGGTCTGTCAATGGGCACCAGTTCAAG
TGCACCGGAGAGGGAGAGGGCAGGCCATACGAGGGCGTGCAGACAATGAGGATCAAAGTGATCGAGGGAG
GACCACTGCCTTTCGCCTTTGACATCCTGGCCACCAGCTTCATGTACGGCAGCAGGACCTTCATCAAGTA
TCCAGCCGACATCCCCGATTTCTTTAAGCAGAGCTTCCCCGAGGGCTTTACCTGGGAGAGGGTGACAAGA
TACGAGGATGGCGGCGTGGTGACCGTGACACAGGACACCTCTCTGGAGGATGGCGAGCTGGTGTATAACG
TGAAGGTGAGGGGCGTGAACTTCCCTAGCAATGGCCCAGTGATGCAGAAGAAGACCAAGGGCTGGGAGCC
CAATACAGAGATGATGTACCCTGCAGACGGAGGCCTGAGGGGATATACCGACATCGCCCTGAAGGTGGAT
GGAGGAGGACACCTGCACTGTAACTTTGTGACCACATACCGCTCCAAGAAGACAGTGGGCAATATCAAGA
TGCCAGGAGTGCACGCCGTGGACCACAGGCTGGAGCGCATCGAGGAGTCTGATAACGAGACATATGTGGT
GCAGAGAGAGGTGGCCGTGGCCAAGTACTCTAATCTGGGCGGCGGGATGGACGAGCTGTATAAGAAGAGC
AGGATCACCAGCGAGGGCGAGTACATCCCCCTGGACCAGATCGACATCAACGTGTTCTGCTACGAGAACG
AGGTGTAAGAATTCGATATCAAGCTTATCGATAATCAACCTCTGGATTACAAAATTTGTGAAAGATTGAC
TGGTATTCTTAACTATGTTGCTCCTTTTACGCTATGTGGATACGCTGCTTTAATGCCTTTGTATCATGCT
ATTGCTTCCCGTATGGCTTTCATTTTCTCCTCCTTGTATAAATCCTGGTTGCTGTCTCTTTATGAGGAGT
TGTGGCCCGTTGTCAGGCAACGTGGCGTGGTGTGCACTGTGTTTGCTGACGCAACCCCCACTGGTTGGGG
CATTGCCACCACCTGTCAGCTCCTTTCCGGGACTTTCGCTTTCCCCCTCCCTATTGCCACGGCGGAACTC
ATCGCCGCCTGCCTTGCCCGCTGCTGGACAGGGGCTCGGCTGTTGGGCACTGACAATTCCGTGGTGTTGT
CGGGGAAATCATCGTCCTTTCCTTGGCTGCTCGCCTATGTTGCCACCTGGATTCTGCGCGGGACGTCCTT
CTGCTACGTCCCTTCGGCCCTCAATCCAGCGGACCTTCCTTCCCGCGGCCTGCTGCCGGCTCTGCGGCCT
CTTCCGCGTCTTCGCCTTCGCCCTCAGACGAGTCGGATCTCCCTTTGGGCCGCCTCCCCGCATCGATACC
GAGCGCTGCTCGAGAGATCTACGGGTGGCATCCCTGTGACCCCTCCCCAGTGCCTCTCCTGGCCCTGGAA
GTTGCCACTCCAGTGCCCACCAGCCTTGTCCTAATAAAATTAAGTTGCATCATTTTGTCTGACTAGGTGT
CCTTCTATAATATTATGGGGTGGAGGGGGGTGGTATGGAGCAAGGGGCAAGTTGGGAAGACAACCTGTAG
GGCCTGCGGGGTCTATTGGGAACCAAGCTGGAGTGCAGTGGCACAATCTTGGCTCACTGCAATCTCCGCC
TCCTGGGTTCAAGCGATTCTCCTGCCTCAGCCTCCCGAGTTGTTGGGATTCCAGGCATGCATGACCAGGC
TCAGCTAATTTTTGTTTTTTTGGTAGAGACGGGGTTTCACCATATTGGCCAGGCTGGTCTCCAACTCCTA
ATCTCAGGTGATCTACCCACCTTGGCCTCCCAAATTGCTGGGATTACAGGCGTGAACCACTGCTCCCTTC
CCTGTCCTTCTGATTTTGTAGGTAACCACGTGCGGACCGAGCGGCCGCAGGAACCCCTAGTGATGGAGTT
GGCCACTCCCTCTCTGCGCGCTCGCTCGCTCACTGAGGCCGGGCGACCAAAGGTCGCCCGACGCCCGGGC
TTTGCCCGGGCGGCCTCAGTGAGCGAGCGAGCGCGCAGCTGCCTGCAGGGGCGCCTGATGCGGTATTTTC
TCCTTACGCATCTGTGCGGTATTTCACACCGCATA
[95 nt withheld, positions 3466-3560]
T
[46 nt withheld, positions 3562-3607]
C
[141 nt withheld, positions 3609-3749]
CCTTTGACGTTGGAGTCCACGTTCTTT
[37 nt withheld, positions 3777-3813]
ACTCTATCTCGGGCTATTCTTTTGATTTATAAGGGATTTTGCCGATTTCGGTCTATTGGTTAAAAAATGA
GCTGATTTAACAAAAATTTAACGCGAATTTTAACAAAATATTAACGTTTACAATTTTATGGTGCACTCTC
AGTACAATCTGCTCTGATGCCGCATAGTTAAGCCAGCCCCGACACCCGCCAACACCCGCTGACGCGCCCT
GACGGGCTTGTCTGCTCCCGGCATCCGCTTACAGACAAGCTGTGACCGTCTCCGGGAGCTGCATGTGTCA
GAGGTTTTCACCGTCATCACCGAAACGCGCGAGACGAAAGGGCCTCGTGATACGCCTATTTTTATAGGTT
AATGTCATGATAATAATGGTTTCTTAGACGTCAGGTGGCACTTTTCGGGGAAATGTGCGCGGAACCCCTA
TTTGTTTATTTTTCTAAATACATTCAAATATGTATCCGCTCATGAGACAATAACCCTGATAAATGCTTCA
ATAATATTGAAAAAGGAAGAGTATGAGTATTCAACATTTCCGTGTCGCCCTTATTCCCTTTTTTGCGGCA
TTTTGCCTTCCTGTTTTTGCTCACCCAGAAACGCTGGTGAAAGTAAAAGATGCTGAAGATCAGTTGGGTG
CACGAGTGGGTTACATCGAACTGGATCTCAACAGCGGTAAGATCCTTGAGAGTTTTCGCCCCGAAGAACG
TTTTCCAATGATGAGCACTTTTAAAGTTCTGCTATGTGGCGCGGTATTATCCCGTATTGACGCCGGGCAA
GAGCAACTCGGTCGCCGCATACACTATTCTCAGAATGACTTGGTTGAGTACTCACCAGTCACAGAAAAGC
ATCTTACGGATGGCATGACAGTAAGAGAATTATGCAGTGCTGCCATAACCATGAGTGATAACACTGCGGC
CAACTTACTTCTGACAACGATCGGAGGACCGAAGGAGCTAACCGCTTTTTTGCACAACATGGGGGATCAT
GTAACTCGCCTTGATCGTTGGGAACCGGAGCTGAATGAAGCCATACCAAACGACGAGCGTGACACCACGA
TGCCTGTAGCAATGGCAACAACGTTGCGCAAACTATTAACTGGCGAACTACTTACTCTAGCTTCCCGGCA
ACAATTAATAGACTGGATGGAGGCGGATAAAGTTGCAGGACCACTTCTGCGCTCGGCCCTTCCGGCTGGC
TGGTTTATTGCTGATAAATCTGGAGCCGGTGAGCGTGGGTCTCGCGGTATCATTGCAGCACTGGGGCCAG
ATGGTAAGCCCTCCCGTATCGTAGTTATCTACACGACGGGGAGTCAGGCAACTATGGATGAACGAAATAG
ACAGATCGCTGAGATAGGTGCCTCACTGATTAAGCATTGGTAACTGTCAGACCAAGTTTACTCATATATA
CTTTAGATTGATTTAAAACTTCATTTTTAATTTAAAAGGATCTAGGTGAAGATCCTTTTTGATAATCTCA
TGACCAAAATCCCTTAACGTGAGTTTTCGTTCCACTGAGCGTCAGACCCCGTAGAAAAGATCAAAGGATC
TTCTTGAGATCCTTTTTTTCTGCGCGTAATCTGCTGCTTGCAAACAAAAAAACCACCGCTACCAGCGGTG
GTTTGTTTGCCGGATCAAGAGCTACCAACTCTTTTTCCGAAGGTAACTGGCTTCAGCAGAGCGCAGATAC
CAAATACTGTTCTTCTAGTGTAGCCGTAGTTAGGCCACCACTTCAAGAACTCTGTAGCACCGCCTACATA
CCTCGCTCTGCTAATCCTGTTACCAGTGGCTGCTGCCAGTGGCGATAAGTCGTGTCTTACCGGGTTGGAC
TCAAGACGATAGTTACCGGATAAGGCGCAGCGGTCGGGCTGAACGGGGGGTTCGTGCACACAGCCCAGCT
TGGAGCGAACGACCTACACCGAACTGAGATACCTACAGCGTGAGCTATGAGAAAGCGCCACGCTTCCCGA
AGGGAGAAAGGCGGACAGGTATCCGGTAAGCGGCAGGGTCGGAACAGGAGAGCGCACGAGGGAGCTTCCA
GGGGGAAACGCCTGGTATCTTTATAGTCCTGTCGGGTTTCGCCACCTCTGACTTGAGCGTCGATTTTTGT
GATGCTCGTCAGGGGGGCGGAGCCTATGGAAAAACGCCAGCAACGCGGCCTTTTTACGGTTCCTGGCCTT
TTGCTGGCCTTTTGCTCACATGT
